>Addgene plasmid #65629 | pIK198 | depositor full sequence | sequence record 111540 | pIK198 sequence 3307 bps
TCGCGCGTTTCGGTGATGACGGTGAAAACCTCTGACACATGCAGCTCCCGGAGACGGTCACAGCTTGTCT
GTAAGCGGATGCCGGGAGCAGACAAGCCCGTCAGGGCGCGTCAGCGGGTGTTGGCGGGTGTCGGGGCTGG
CTTAACTATGCGGCATCAGAGCAGATTGTACTGAGAGTGCACCATATGCGGTGTGAAATACCGCACAGAT
GCGTAAGGAGAAAATACCGCATCAGGCGCCATTCGCCATTCAGGCTGCGCAACTGTTGGGAAGGGCGATC
GGTGCGGGCCTCTTCGCTATTACGCCAGCTGGCGAAAGGGGGATGTGCTGCAAGGCGATTAAGTTGGGTA
ACGCCAGGGTTTTCCCAGTCACGACGTTGTAAAACGACGGCCAGTGCTCCAAGAACTCGTACAAAAATGC
TCTGAAGTAGGTCTCGAGATCAATACTGGGAAGACGAAAGTCTTGCGAAACCGATTCGCTGACCCCAGTA
AAGTCTACTTCGGTAGCCCTTCCCCCACCACCCAGCTCGACGACGTCGACGAGTACATCTACCTCGGTCG
TCAAATCAACGCCCAAAACAACTTGATGCCGGAAATCCACCGAAGACGTCGAGCAGCCTGGGCTGCATTC
AATGGAATCAAGAATGCCACCGACTCCATCACCGACAAGAAGATTCGTGCGAATCTGTTCGACTCAATTG
TCCTTCCAGCGCTCACCTACGTTTCAGAAGCCTGGACATTCACCAAAGCTCTATCCGAACGAGTACGAAT
CACACATGCCTCCCCCACAAATTATTGATCTACATCCCCATTTGGTATAGTGTCTTACAGGACTCTCAAT
ATGTCAGCTGCATGATAAATGGTCCCTATATAATTGAATTGCAAATCTAAATGTTTGCGGCCGCGTTTAA
GAGCTATGCTGGAAACAGCATAGCAAGTTTAAATAAGGCTAGTCCGTTATCAACTTGAAAAAGTGGCACC
GAGTCGGTGCTTTTTTTCGAGCTCGGTACCTCGCGAATGCATCTAGATATCGGATCCCGGGCCCGTCGAC
TGCAGAGGCCTGCATGCAAGCTTGGCGTAATCATGGTCATAGCTGTTTCCTGTGTGAAATTGTTATCCGC
TCACAATTCCACACAACATACGAGCCGGAAGCATAAAGTGTAAAGCCTGGGGTGCCTAATGAGTGAGCTA
ACTCACATTAATTGCGTTGCGCTCACTGCCCGCTTTCCAGTCGGGAAACCTGTCGTGCCAGCTGCATTAA
TGAATCGGCCAACGCGCGGGGAGAGGCGGTTTGCGTATTGGGCGCTCTTCCGCTTCCTCGCTCACTGACT
CGCTGCGCTCGGTCGTTCGGCTGCGGCGAGCGGTATCAGCTCACTCAAAGGCGGTAATACGGTTATCCAC
AGAATCAGGGGATAACGCAGGAAAGAACATGTGAGCAAAAGGCCAGCAAAAGGCCAGGAACCGTAAAAAG
GCCGCGTTGCTGGCGTTTTTCCATAGGCTCCGCCCCCCTGACGAGCATCACAAAAATCGACGCTCAAGTC
AGAGGTGGCGAAACCCGACAGGACTATAAAGATACCAGGCGTTTCCCCCTGGAAGCTCCCTCGTGCGCTC
TCCTGTTCCGACCCTGCCGCTTACCGGATACCTGTCCGCCTTTCTCCCTTCGGGAAGCGTGGCGCTTTCT
CATAGCTCACGCTGTAGGTATCTCAGTTCGGTGTAGGTCGTTCGCTCCAAGCTGGGCTGTGTGCACGAAC
CCCCCGTTCAGCCCGACCGCTGCGCCTTATCCGGTAACTATCGTCTTGAGTCCAACCCGGTAAGACACGA
CTTATCGCCACTGGCAGCAGCCACTGGTAACAGGATTAGCAGAGCGAGGTATGTAGGCGGTGCTACAGAG
TTCTTGAAGTGGTGGCCTAACTACGGCTACACTAGAAGAACAGTATTTGGTATCTGCGCTCTGCTGAAGC
CAGTTACCTTCGGAAAAAGAGTTGGTAGCTCTTGATCCGGCAAACAAACCACCGCTGGTAGCGGTGGTTT
TTTTGTTTGCAAGCAGCAGATTACGCGCAGAAAAAAAGGATCTCAAGAAGATCCTTTGATCTTTTCTACG
GGGTCTGACGCTCAGTGGAACGAAAACTCACGTTAAGGGATTTTGGTCATGAGATTATCAAAAAGGATCT
TCACCTAGATCCTTTTAAATTAAAAATGAAGTTTTAAATCAATCTAAAGTATATATGAGTAAACTTGGTC
TGACAGTTACCAATGCTTAATCAGTGAGGCACCTATCTCAGCGATCTGTCTATTTCGTTCATCCATAGTT
GCCTGACTCCCCGTCGTGTAGATAACTACGATACGGGAGGGCTTACCATCTGGCCCCAGTGCTGCAATGA
TACCGCGAGACCCACGCTCACCGGCTCCAGATTTATCAGCAATAAACCAGCCAGCCGGAAGGGCCGAGCG
CAGAAGTGGTCCTGCAACTTTATCCGCCTCCATCCAGTCTATTAATTGTTGCCGGGAAGCTAGAGTAAGT
AGTTCGCCAGTTAATAGTTTGCGCAACGTTGTTGCCATTGCTACAGGCATCGTGGTGTCACGCTCGTCGT
TTGGTATGGCTTCATTCAGCTCCGGTTCCCAACGATCAAGGCGAGTTACATGATCCCCCATGTTGTGCAA
AAAAGCGGTTAGCTCCTTCGGTCCTCCGATCGTTGTCAGAAGTAAGTTGGCCGCAGTGTTATCACTCATG
GTTATGGCAGCACTGCATAATTCTCTTACTGTCATGCCATCCGTAAGATGCTTTTCTGTGACTGGTGAGT
ACTCAACCAAGTCATTCTGAGAATAGTGTATGCGGCGACCGAGTTGCTCTTGCCCGGCGTCAATACGGGA
TAATACCGCGCCACATAGCAGAACTTTAAAAGTGCTCATCATTGGAAAACGTTCTTCGGGGCGAAAACTC
TCAAGGATCTTACCGCTGTTGAGATCCAGTTCGATGTAACCCACTCGTGCACCCAACTGATCTTCAGCAT
CTTTTACTTTCACCAGCGTTTCTGGGTGAGCAAAAACAGGAAGGCAAAATGCCGCAAAAAAGGGAATAAG
GGCGACACGGAAATGTTGAATACTCATACTCTTCCTTTTTCAATATTATTGAAGCATTTATCAGGGTTAT
TGTCTCATGAGCGGATACATATTTGAATGTATTTAGAAAAATAAACAAATAGGGGTTCCGCGCACATTTC
CCCGAAAAGTGCCACCTGACGTCTAAGAAACCATTATTATCATGACATTAACCTATAAAAATAGGCGTAT
CACGAGGCCCTTTCGTC
Features (pLannotate 1.2.2; 12 found; start..end, strand, type, name):
    137..236     +  misc_feature   bom (fragment): basis of mobility region from pBR322
    242..396     -  CDS            lacZα (fragment): LacZα fragment of β-galactosidase; lacZ fragment
    397..896     +  promoter       CeU6 promoter: promoter for the C. elegans K09B11.12 U6 snRNA gene (Friedland et al., 2013)
    923..990     +  misc_RNA       tracrRNA (fragment): trans-activating CRISPR RNA for the Streptococcus pyogenes CRISPR/Cas9 system
   1110..1126    -  protein_bind   lac operator: The lac repressor binds to the lac operator to inhibit transcription in E. coli. This inhibition can be relieved by adding lactose or isopropyl-β-D-thiogalactopyranoside (IPTG). lac repressor encoded by lacI
   1134..1164    -  promoter       lac promoter: promoter for the E. coli lac operon
   1179..1200    -  protein_bind   CAP binding site: CAP binding activates transcription in the presence of cAMP. E. coli catabolite activator protein
   1213..1305    -  CDS            lacI (fragment): lac repressor; lacI; The lac repressor binds to the lac operator to inhibit transcription in E. coli. This inhibition can be relieved by adding lactose or isopropyl-β-D-thiogalactopyranoside (IPTG).
   1488..2076    -  rep_origin     ori: high-copy-number ColE1/pMB1/pBR322/pUC origin of replication
   2247..3107    -  CDS            AmpR: β-lactamase; bla; confers resistance to ampicillin, carbenicillin, and related antibiotics
   3108..3212    -  promoter       AmpR promoter: bla
   3307..35      +  CDS            rop (fragment) (across the origin): Rop protein, which maintains plasmids at low copy number; rop
