[The description below was written by a language model from this plasmid's Addgene catalogue record and pLannotate feature annotations shown in this document.]
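Description:
pIK198 is an empty sgRNA expression backbone for CRISPR/Cas9 genome editing in Caenorhabditis elegans, built on the pUC57 cloning vector. It is propagated in E. coli as a high-copy plasmid through a ColE1/pUC-type origin of replication and selected with ampicillin via the β-lactamase gene and its native promoter. The remaining bacterial annotations are pUC57 remnants with no role in the construct's function. These include a lacZα fragment, the lac promoter, operator and CAP site, and short fragments of lacI, bom and rop. The worm cassette interrupts the former lacZα cloning region.

The payload, introduced by Gibson assembly, is a roughly 500 bp C. elegans U6 snRNA promoter (from the K09B11.12 gene) followed by an sgRNA scaffold. U6 is an RNA polymerase III promoter, suited to producing short, uncapped, non-polyadenylated transcripts such as guide RNAs. The scaffold is the "flipped and extended" variant of the Streptococcus pyogenes sgRNA. In this design a base pair in the run of Ts is flipped to remove a potential Pol III termination signal, and the duplex hairpin is lengthened to improve sgRNA expression and Cas9 loading. This probably explains why the automated annotation matches it only as a partial tracrRNA.

No targeting spacer is present. Users insert a locus-specific guide sequence between the U6 promoter and the scaffold by Gibson cloning. The plasmid carries no Cas9 and no worm selection marker, so Cas9 must come from a separate source, together with any repair template needed for knock-ins.
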