Addgene plasmid #65629: pIK198
Purpose: (Empty Backbone) "flipped and extended" sgRNA backbone (Chen et al., 2013) following a C. elegans U6 promoter (Friedland et al., 2013). For Gibson cloning locus-specific sgRNA sequences.
Depositing lab: Iskra Katic. Depositing organization: Friedrich Miescher Institute for Biomedical Research. Publication: CRISPR/Cas9 Genome Editing in Caenorhabditis elegans: Evaluation of Templates for Homology-Mediated Repair and Knock-Ins by Homology-Independent DNA Repair. Katic I, Xu L, Ciosk R. G3 (Bethesda). 2015 Jun 3. pii: g3.115.019273. doi: 10.1534/g3.115.019273. PubMed 26044730.
Backbone
  Vector backbone: pUC57
  Backbone manufacturer: Genscript
  Backbone size (bp): 2710
  Modifications to backbone: Cloned a C. elegans U6 promoter and an sgRNA backbone through Gibson cloning
  Vector type: Worm Expression, CRISPR
  Promoter: U6
Growth in bacteria
  Bacterial resistance: Ampicillin, 100 μg/mL
  Growth temperature: 37°C
  Growth strain: XL1 Blue
  Copy number: High Copy
Gene/Insert
  Cloning method: Gibson Cloning
Resource information
  A portion of this plasmid was derived from a plasmid made by: The U6 promoter was received from the Calarco lab, through Addgene (#46169). The sgRNA backbone was synthesized by IDT.
Terms and licenses: Academic/Nonprofit Terms; Industry Terms: Not Available to Industry
How to cite: pIK198 was a gift from Iskra Katic (Addgene plasmid # 65629 ; http://n2t.net/addgene:65629 ; RRID:Addgene_65629)
