>Addgene plasmid #65629 | pIK198 | addgene partial sequence | sequence record 115228 | pBR322ori-F 5'-GGGAAACGCCTGGTATCTTT-3'
GCCACCTCTGACTTGAGCGTCGATTTTTGTGATGCTCGTCAGGGGGGCGGAGCCTATGGAAAAACGCCAG
CAACGCGGCCTTTTTACGGTTCCTGGCCTTTTGCTGGCCTTTTGCTCACATGTTCTTTCCTGCGTTATCC
CCTGATTCTGTGGATAACCGTATTACCGCCTTTGAGTGAGCTGATACCGCTCGCCGCAGCCGAACGACCG
AGCGCAGCGAGTCAGTGAGCGAGGAAGCGGAAGAGCGCCCAATACGCAAACCGCCTCTCCCCGCGCGTTG
GCCGATTCATTAATGCAGCTGGCACGACAGGTTTCCCGACTGGAAAGCGGGCAGTGAGCGCAACGCAATT
AATGTGAGTTAGCTCACTCATTAGGCACCCCAGGCTTTACACTTTATGCTTCCGGCTCGTATGTTGTGTG
GAATTGTGAGCGGATAACAATTTCACACAGGAAACAGCTATGACCATGATTACGCCAAGCTTGCATGCAG
GCCTCTGCAGTCGACGGGCCCGGGATCCGATATCTAGATGCATTCGCGAGGTACCGAGCTCGAAAAAAAG
CACCGACTCGGTGCCACTTTTTCAAGTTGATAACGGACTAGCCTTATTTAAACTTGCTATGCTGTTTCCA
GCATAGCTCTTAAACGCGGCCGCAAACATTTAGATTTGCAATTCAATTATATAGGGACCATTTATCATGC
AGCTGACATATTGAGAGTCCTGTAAGACACTATACCAAATGGGGATGTAGATCAATAATTTGTGGGGGAG
GCATGTGTGATTCGTACTCGTTCGGATAGAGCTTTGGTGAATGTCCAGGCTTCTGAAACGTAGGTGAGCG
CTGGAAGGACAATTGAGTCGAACAGATTCGCACGAATCTTCTTGTCGGTGATGGAGTCGGTGGCATTCTT
GATTCCATTGAATGCAGCCCAGGCTGCTCGACGTCTTCGGTGGATTTCCGGCATCAAGTTGTTTTGGGCG
TTGATTTGACGACCGAGGTAGATGTACTCGTCGACGTCGTCGAGCTGGGTGGTGGGGGAAGGGCTACCGA
AGTAGACT
