>Addgene plasmid #65629 | pIK198 | addgene partial sequence | sequence record 115231 | Amp-R 5'-ATAATACCGCGCCACATAGC-3'
GCTCATCATTGGAAAACGTTCTTCGGGGCGAAAACTCTCAAGGATCTTACCGCTGTTGAGATCCAGTTCG
ATGTAACCCACTCGTGCACCCAACTGATCTTCAGCATCTTTTACTTTCACCAGCGTTTCTGGGTGAGCAA
AAACAGGAAGGCAAAATGCCGCAAAAAAGGGAATAAGGGCGACACGGAAATGTTGAATACTCATACTCTT
CCTTTTTCAATATTATTGAAGCATTTATCAGGGTTATTGTCTCATGAGCGGATACATATTTGAATGTATT
TAGAAAAATAAACAAATAGGGGTTCCGCGCACATTTCCCCGAAAAGTGCCACCTGACGTCTAAGAAACCA
TTATTATCATGACATTAACCTATAAAAATAGGCGTATCACGAGGCCCTTTCGTCTCGCGCGTTTCGGTGA
TGACGGTGAAAACCTCTGACACATGCAGCTCCCGGAGACGGTCACAGCTTGTCTGTAAGCGGATGCCGGG
AGCAGACAAGCCCGTCAGGGCGCGTCAGCGGGTGTTGGCGGGTGTCGGGGCTGGCTTAACTATGCGGCAT
CAGAGCAGATTGTACTGAGAGTGCACCATATGCGGTGTGAAATACCGCACAGATGCGTAAGGAGAAAATA
CCGCATCAGGCGCCATTCGCCATTCAGGCTGCGCAACTGTTGGGAAGGGCGATCGGTGCGGGCCTCTTCG
CTATTACGCCAGCTGGCGAAAGGGGGATGTGCTGCAAGGCGATTAAGTTGGGTAACGCCAGGGTTTTCCC
AGTCACGACGTTGTAAAACGACGGCCAGTGCTCCAAGAACTCGTACAAAAATGCTCTGAAGTAGGTCTCG
AGATCAATACTGGGAAGACGAAAGTCTTGCGAAACCGATTCGCTGACCCCAGTAAAGTCTACTTCGGTAG
CCCTTCCCCCACCACCCAGCTCGACGACGTCGACGAGTACATCTACCTCGGTCGTCAAATCAACGCCCAA
AACAACTTGATGCCGGAAATCCACCGAAGACGTCGAGCAGCCTGGGCTGCATTCAATGGAATCAAGAATG
CCACCGACTCCATCACCGACAAGAAGATTCGTGCGAATCTGTTCGACTCAATTGTCCTTCCAGCGCTCAC
CTACGTTTCAGAAGCCTGGACATTCACCAAAGCTCTATCCGAACGAGTACGAATCAC
